Addgene plasmid #65091: pFRT-TODestFLAGHA_RBPMS_KDR
Purpose: Destination vector with RBPMS resistant to siRNA treatment by s21729 (Applied Biosystems) for stable cell line generation
Depositing lab: Thomas Tuschl. Depositing organization: Rockefeller University. Publication: Structural basis underlying CAC RNA recognition by the RRM domain of dimeric RNA-binding protein RBPMS. Teplova M, Farazi TA, Tuschl T, Patel DJ. Q Rev Biophys. 2015 Sep 8:1-11. 10.1017/S0033583515000207 PubMed 26347403.
Backbone
  Vector backbone: pcDNA5/FRT/TO
  Backbone manufacturer: Life Technologies, Modified by Tuschl lab
  Backbone size w/o insert (bp): 5372
  Vector type: Mammalian Expression
  Selectable markers: Hygromycin, Blasticidin
Growth in bacteria
  Bacterial resistance: Ampicillin, 100 μg/mL
  Growth temperature: 37°C
  Growth strain: Top10
  Copy number: Unknown
Gene/Insert
  Gene/Insert name: RBPMS
  Species: H. sapiens (human)
  Insert size (bp): 633
  Mutation: changed sequence to render plasmid resistant to siRNA from applied biosystems (no amino acid change)
  GenBank ID: NM_001008710
  Entrez Gene: RBPMS (a.k.a. HERMES)
  Promoter: CMV, 2x Tet
  Tag / fusion protein: FLAG HA (N terminal on backbone)
  Cloning method: Gateway Cloning
  Sequencing primers: 5′ CMV Forward; 3′ BGH Reverse
Terms and licenses: Academic/Nonprofit Terms; Industry Terms: Not Available to Industry
How to cite: pFRT-TODestFLAGHA_RBPMS_KDR was a gift from Thomas Tuschl (Addgene plasmid # 65091 ; http://n2t.net/addgene:65091 ; RRID:Addgene_65091)
