[The description below was written by a language model from this plasmid's Addgene catalogue record and pLannotate feature annotations shown in this document.]
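Description:
pFRT-TODestFLAGHA_RBPMS_KDR is a mammalian expression plasmid built on a laboratory-modified version of pcDNA5/FRT/TO, designed for making stable, tetracycline-inducible cell lines by Flp-mediated site-specific integration. It is propagated in E. coli through a high-copy ColE1/pUC-type origin and selected with ampicillin (AmpR under its own bla promoter). Although the name refers to a Gateway destination vector, the sequence shows attB1 and attB2 sites flanking the insert, so this is the recombined expression clone rather than an empty destination vector.

The payload is the human RNA-binding protein RBPMS (also known as HERMES), carrying silent nucleotide changes that make the transcript resistant to a specific commercial siRNA without altering the amino acid sequence. Transcription is driven by the CMV enhancer/promoter followed by two tet operator sites, so expression is repressed where Tet repressor is present and is switched on by tetracycline or doxycycline. The bGH polyadenylation signal terminates the transcript. The backbone supplies an N-terminal FLAG-HA tandem tag; the automated annotation picks up the FLAG portion upstream of attB1. It also flags V5-like sequence downstream of attB2, but the record does not say that this is part of the expressed protein.

Downstream lies an FRT site directly followed by a hygromycin resistance coding sequence and the SV40 poly(A) signal. In Flp-In-type systems, this gene normally becomes expressed only after correct integration at a genomic FRT locus, which allows hygromycin selection of isogenic integrants. Blasticidin is also listed as a marker, but no blasticidin resistance gene is annotated, so it presumably relates to the Tet repressor host line. The construct suits knockdown-rescue experiments, in which endogenous RBPMS is depleted while the tagged resistant copy is induced.
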