Features (pLannotate 1.2.2; 27 found; start..end, strand, type, name):
      1..42      +  CDS            V5 tag: epitope tag from simian virus 5
     70..122     -  misc_feature   bom (fragment): basis of mobility region from pBR322
    277..656     +  enhancer       CMV enhancer: human cytomegalovirus immediate early enhancer
    729..746     -  promoter       CMV promoter (fragment): human cytomegalovirus (CMV) immediate early promoter
    809..860     +  promoter       CMVd2 promoter: truncated human cytomegalovirus (CMV) immediate early promoter that yields moderately reduced expression relative to the full-length promoter
    862..881     +  promoter       PLtetO-1 promoter (fragment): modified phage lambda PL promoter with tet operator sites (Lutz and Bujard, 1997)
    883..902     +  promoter       PLtetO-1 promoter (fragment): modified phage lambda PL promoter with tet operator sites (Lutz and Bujard, 1997)
    910..943     +  promoter       TRE3GV promoter (fragment): 3rd-generation Tet-responsive promoter that can be activated by binding of Tet-On® 3G, optimized for retroviral and lentiviral vectors
   1038..1058    +  CDS            FLAG (fragment): FLAG® epitope tag, followed by an enterokinase cleavage site
   1101..1125    +  protein_bind   attB1: mutant version of attB; recombination site for the Gateway® BP reaction BP Clonase™
   1152..1739    +  CDS            RBPMS: RBPMS_HUMAN - Also known as HERMES. Experimental evidence at protein level: Swiss-Prot protein existence level 1. Acts as a coactivator of transcriptional activity. Required to increase TGFB1/Smad-mediated transactivation. Acts through SMAD2, SMAD3 and SMAD4 to increase transcriptional activity. Increases phosphorylation of SMAD2 and SMAD3 on their C-terminal SSXS motif, possibly through recruitment of TGFBR1. Promotes the nuclear accumulation of SMAD2, SMAD3 and SMAD4 proteins (PubMed:26347403). Binds to poly(A) RNA (PubMed:17099224, PubMed:26347403). From Homo sapiens (Human).
   1766..1790    -  protein_bind   attB2: mutant version of attB; recombination site for the Gateway® BP reaction BP Clonase™
   1843..1884    +  CDS            V5 tag: epitope tag from simian virus 5
   1970..2194    +  polyA_signal   bGH poly(A) signal: bovine growth hormone polyadenylation signal
   2198..2219    +  promoter       SV40 promoter (fragment): SV40 enhancer and early promoter
   2240..2473    +  rep_origin     f1 ori (fragment) (sequence partly withheld): f1 bacteriophage origin of replication; arrow indicates direction of (+) strand synthesis
   2478..2525    +  protein_bind   FRT: FLP-mediated recombination occurs in the 8-bp core sequence TCTAGAAA (Turan and Bode, 2011). FLP recombinase from the Saccharomyces cerevisiae 2μ plasmid
   2533..3555    +  CDS            HygR: aminoglycoside phosphotransferase from E. coli; aph(4)-Ia; confers resistance to hygromycin
   3565..3690    +  CDS            ble (fragment): BLE_KLEPN - Experimental evidence at protein level: Swiss-Prot protein existence level 1. Binding protein with a strong affinity to the bleomycin family of antibiotics. Binds to CL990; an antimitotic-antibiotic compound. From Klebsiella pneumoniae.
   3685..3806    +  polyA_signal   SV40 poly(A) signal: SV40 polyadenylation signal
   3879..3895    -  protein_bind   lac operator: The lac repressor binds to the lac operator to inhibit transcription in E. coli. This inhibition can be relieved by adding lactose or isopropyl-β-D-thiogalactopyranoside (IPTG). lac repressor encoded by lacI
   3903..3933    -  promoter       lac promoter: promoter for the E. coli lac operon
   3948..3969    -  protein_bind   CAP binding site: CAP binding activates transcription in the presence of cAMP. E. coli catabolite activator protein
   3982..4074    -  CDS            lacI (fragment): lac repressor; lacI; The lac repressor binds to the lac operator to inhibit transcription in E. coli. This inhibition can be relieved by adding lactose or isopropyl-β-D-thiogalactopyranoside (IPTG).
   4257..4845    -  rep_origin     ori: high-copy-number ColE1/pMB1/pBR322/pUC origin of replication
   5016..5876    -  CDS            AmpR: β-lactamase; bla; confers resistance to ampicillin, carbenicillin, and related antibiotics
   5877..5981    -  promoter       AmpR promoter: bla
>Addgene plasmid #65091 | pFRT-TODestFLAGHA_RBPMS_KDR | depositor full sequence | sequence record 110148 | pFRT-TODestFLAGHA_RBPMS_KDR sequence 6012 bps
GGTAAGCCTATCCCTAACCCTCTCCTCGGTCTCGATTCTACGGACGGATCGGGAGATCTCCCGATCCCCT
ATGGTGCACTCTCAGTACAATCTGCTCTGATGCCGCATAGTTAAGCCAGTATCTGCTCCCTGCTTGTGTG
TTGGAGGTCGCTGAGTAGTGCGCGAGCAAAATTTAAGCTACAACAAGGCAAGGCTTGACCGACAATTGCA
TGAAGAATCTGCTTAGGGTTAGGCGTTTTGCGCTGCTTCGCGATGTACGGGCCAGATATACGCGTTGACA
TTGATTATTGACTAGTTATTAATAGTAATCAATTACGGGGTCATTAGTTCATAGCCCATATATGGAGTTC
CGCGTTACATAACTTACGGTAAATGGCCCGCCTGGCTGACCGCCCAACGACCCCCGCCCATTGACGTCAA
TAATGACGTATGTTCCCATAGTAACGCCAATAGGGACTTTCCATTGACGTCAATGGGTGGAGTATTTACG
GTAAACTGCCCACTTGGCAGTACATCAAGTGTATCATATGCCAAGTACGCCCCCTATTGACGTCAATGAC
GGTAAATGGCCCGCCTGGCATTATGCCCAGTACATGACCTTATGGGACTTTCCTACTTGGCAGTACATCT
ACGTATTAGTCATCGCTATTACCATGGTGATGCGGTTTTGGCAGTACATCAATGGGCGTGGATAGCGGTT
TGACTCACGGGGATTTCCAAGTCTCCACCCCATTGACGTCAATGGGAGTTTGTTTTGGAACCAAAATCAA
CGGGACTTTCCAAAATGTCGTAACAACTCCGCCCCATTGACGCAAATGGGCGGTAGGCGTGTACGGTGGG
AGGTCTATATAAGCAGAGCTCTCCCTATCAGTGATAGAGATCTCCCTATCAGTGATAGAGATCGTCGACG
AGCTCGTTTAGTGAACCGTCAGATCGCCTGGAGACGCCATCCACGCTGTTTTGACCTCCATAGAAGACAC
CGGGACCGATCCAGCCTCCGGACTCTAGCGTTTAAACTTAAGCTTGGTACCATGGACTACAAGGACGACG
ATGACAAGTACCCTTATGACGTGCCCGATTACGCTTTGAACCAGATATCAACAAGTTTGTACAAAAAAGC
AGGCTCCACCATGGGAACCAATTCAGTCGACATGAACAACGGCGGCAAAGCCGAGAAGGAGAACACCCCG
AGCGAGGCCAACCTTCAGGAGGAGGAGGTCCGGACCCTATTTGTCAGTGGCCTTCCTCTGGACATTAAAC
CTCGGGAGCTCTATCTGCTTTTCAGACCATTTAAGGGCTATGAGGGTTCTCTTATAAAGCTCACATCTAA
ACAGCCTGTAGGTTTTGTCAGTTTTGACAGTCGCTCAGAAGCAGAGGCTGCAAAGAATGCTTTGAATGGC
ATCCGCTTCGATCCTGAAATTCCGCAAACACTACGACTAGAGTTTGCTAAGGCAAACACGAAGATGGCCA
AGAACAAACTCGTAGGGACTCCAAACCCCAGTACTCCTCTGCCCAACACTGTACCTCAGTTCATTGCCAG
AGAGCCATATGAGCTCACAGTGCCTGCACTTTACCCCAGTAGCCCTGAAGTGTGGGCCCCGTACCCTCTG
TACCCAGCGGAGTTAGCGCCTGCTCTACCTCCTCCTGCTTTCACCTATCCCGCTTCACTGCATGCCCAGA
TGCGCTGGCTCCCTCCCTCCGAGGCTACTTCTCAGGGCTGGAAGTCCCGTCAGTTCTGCTGAGCGGCCGC
ACTCGAGATATCTAGACCCAGCTTTCTTGTACAAAGTGGTTGATATCCAGCACAGTGGCGGCCGCTCAAG
TCTAGAGGGCCCGCGGTTCGAAGGTAAGCCTATCCCTAACCCTCTCCTCGGTCTCGATTCTACGCGTACC
TGATCCGCGGCCGCATAGATAACTGATCCAGTGTGCCTCGAGTCTAGAGGGCCCGTTTAAACCCGCTGAT
CAGCCTCGACTGTGCCTTCTAGTTGCCAGCCATCTGTTGTTTGCCCCTCCCCCGTGCCTTCCTTGACCCT
GGAAGGTGCCACTCCCACTGTCCTTTCCTAATAAAATGAGGAAATTGCATCGCATTGTCTGAGTAGGTGT
CATTCTATTCTGGGGGGTGGGGTGGGGCAGGACAGCAAGGGGGAGGATTGGGAAGACAATAGCAGGCATG
CTGGGGATGCGGTGGGCTCTATGGCTTCTGAGGCGGAAAGAACCAGCTGGGGCTCTAGGGGGTATCCCC
[124 nt withheld, positions 2240-2363]
C
[91 nt withheld, positions 2365-2455]
AGGGTGATGGTTCACGTACCTAGAAGTTCCTATTCCGAAGTTCCTATTCTCTAGAAAGTATAGGAACTTC
CTTGGCCAAAAAGCCTGAACTCACCGCGACGTCTGTCGAGAAGTTTCTGATCGAAAAGTTCGACAGCGTC
TCCGACCTGATGCAGCTCTCGGAGGGCGAAGAATCTCGTGCTTTCAGCTTCGATGTAGGAGGGCGTGGAT
ATGTCCTGCGGGTAAATAGCTGCGCCGATGGTTTCTACAAAGATCGTTATGTTTATCGGCACTTTGCATC
GGCCGCGCTCCCGATTCCGGAAGTGCTTGACATTGGGGAATTCAGCGAGAGCCTGACCTATTGCATCTCC
CGCCGTGCACAGGGTGTCACGTTGCAAGACCTGCCTGAAACCGAACTGCCCGCTGTTCTGCAGCCGGTCG
CGGAGGCCATGGATGCGATCGCTGCGGCCGATCTTAGCCAGACGAGCGGGTTCGGCCCATTCGGACCGCA
AGGAATCGGTCAATACACTACATGGCGTGATTTCATATGCGCGATTGCTGATCCCCATGTGTATCACTGG
CAAACTGTGATGGACGACACCGTCAGTGCGTCCGTCGCGCAGGCTCTCGATGAGCTGATGCTTTGGGCCG
AGGACTGCCCCGAAGTCCGGCACCTCGTGCACGCGGATTTCGGCTCCAACAATGTCCTGACGGACAATGG
CCGCATAACAGCGGTCATTGACTGGAGCGAGGCGATGTTCGGGGATTCCCAATACGAGGTCGCCAACATC
TTCTTCTGGAGGCCGTGGTTGGCTTGTATGGAGCAGCAGACGCGCTACTTCGAGCGGAGGCATCCGGAGC
TTGCAGGATCGCCGCGGCTCCGGGCGTATATGCTCCGCATTGGTCTTGACCAACTCTATCAGAGCTTGGT
TGACGGCAATTTCGATGATGCAGCTTGGGCGCAGGGTCGATGCGACGCAATCGTCCGATCCGGAGCCGGG
ACTGTCGGGCGTACACAAATCGCCCGCAGAAGCGCGGCCGTCTGGACCGATGGCTGTGTAGAAGTACTCG
CCGATAGTGGAAACCGACGCCCCAGCACTCGTCCGAGGGCAAAGGAATAGCACGTACTACGAGATTTCGA
TTCCACCGCCGCCTTCTATGAAAGGTTGGGCTTCGGAATCGTTTTCCGGGACGCCGGCTGGATGATCCTC
CAGCGCGGGGATCTCATGCTGGAGTTCTTCGCCCACCCCAACTTGTTTATTGCAGCTTATAATGGTTACA
AATAAAGCAATAGCATCACAAATTTCACAAATAAAGCATTTTTTTCACTGCATTCTAGTTGTGGTTTGTC
CAAACTCATCAATGTATCTTATCATGTCTGTATACCGTCGACCTCTAGCTAGAGCTTGGCGTAATCATGG
TCATAGCTGTTTCCTGTGTGAAATTGTTATCCGCTCACAATTCCACACAACATACGAGCCGGAAGCATAA
AGTGTAAAGCCTGGGGTGCCTAATGAGTGAGCTAACTCACATTAATTGCGTTGCGCTCACTGCCCGCTTT
CCAGTCGGGAAACCTGTCGTGCCAGCTGCATTAATGAATCGGCCAACGCGCGGGGAGAGGCGGTTTGCGT
ATTGGGCGCTCTTCCGCTTCCTCGCTCACTGACTCGCTGCGCTCGGTCGTTCGGCTGCGGCGAGCGGTAT
CAGCTCACTCAAAGGCGGTAATACGGTTATCCACAGAATCAGGGGATAACGCAGGAAAGAACATGTGAGC
AAAAGGCCAGCAAAAGGCCAGGAACCGTAAAAAGGCCGCGTTGCTGGCGTTTTTCCATAGGCTCCGCCCC
CCTGACGAGCATCACAAAAATCGACGCTCAAGTCAGAGGTGGCGAAACCCGACAGGACTATAAAGATACC
AGGCGTTTCCCCCTGGAAGCTCCCTCGTGCGCTCTCCTGTTCCGACCCTGCCGCTTACCGGATACCTGTC
CGCCTTTCTCCCTTCGGGAAGCGTGGCGCTTTCTCATAGCTCACGCTGTAGGTATCTCAGTTCGGTGTAG
GTCGTTCGCTCCAAGCTGGGCTGTGTGCACGAACCCCCCGTTCAGCCCGACCGCTGCGCCTTATCCGGTA
ACTATCGTCTTGAGTCCAACCCGGTAAGACACGACTTATCGCCACTGGCAGCAGCCACTGGTAACAGGAT
TAGCAGAGCGAGGTATGTAGGCGGTGCTACAGAGTTCTTGAAGTGGTGGCCTAACTACGGCTACACTAGA
AGGACAGTATTTGGTATCTGCGCTCTGCTGAAGCCAGTTACCTTCGGAAAAAGAGTTGGTAGCTCTTGAT
CCGGCAAACAAACCACCGCTGGTAGCGGTGGTTTTTTTGTTTGCAAGCAGCAGATTACGCGCAGAAAAAA
AGGATCTCAAGAAGATCCTTTGATCTTTTCTACGGGGTCTGACGCTCAGTGGAACGAAAACTCACGTTAA
GGGATTTTGGTCATGAGATTATCAAAAAGGATCTTCACCTAGATCCTTTTAAATTAAAAATGAAGTTTTA
AATCAATCTAAAGTATATATGAGTAAACTTGGTCTGACAGTTACCAATGCTTAATCAGTGAGGCACCTAT
CTCAGCGATCTGTCTATTTCGTTCATCCATAGTTGCCTGACTCCCCGTCGTGTAGATAACTACGATACGG
GAGGGCTTACCATCTGGCCCCAGTGCTGCAATGATACCGCGAGACCCACGCTCACCGGCTCCAGATTTAT
CAGCAATAAACCAGCCAGCCGGAAGGGCCGAGCGCAGAAGTGGTCCTGCAACTTTATCCGCCTCCATCCA
GTCTATTAATTGTTGCCGGGAAGCTAGAGTAAGTAGTTCGCCAGTTAATAGTTTGCGCAACGTTGTTGCC
ATTGCTACAGGCATCGTGGTGTCACGCTCGTCGTTTGGTATGGCTTCATTCAGCTCCGGTTCCCAACGAT
CAAGGCGAGTTACATGATCCCCCATGTTGTGCAAAAAAGCGGTTAGCTCCTTCGGTCCTCCGATCGTTGT
CAGAAGTAAGTTGGCCGCAGTGTTATCACTCATGGTTATGGCAGCACTGCATAATTCTCTTACTGTCATG
CCATCCGTAAGATGCTTTTCTGTGACTGGTGAGTACTCAACCAAGTCATTCTGAGAATAGTGTATGCGGC
GACCGAGTTGCTCTTGCCCGGCGTCAATACGGGATAATACCGCGCCACATAGCAGAACTTTAAAAGTGCT
CATCATTGGAAAACGTTCTTCGGGGCGAAAACTCTCAAGGATCTTACCGCTGTTGAGATCCAGTTCGATG
TAACCCACTCGTGCACCCAACTGATCTTCAGCATCTTTTACTTTCACCAGCGTTTCTGGGTGAGCAAAAA
CAGGAAGGCAAAATGCCGCAAAAAAGGGAATAAGGGCGACACGGAAATGTTGAATACTCATACTCTTCCT
TTTTCAATATTATTGAAGCATTTATCAGGGTTATTGTCTCATGAGCGGATACATATTTGAATGTATTTAG
AAAAATAAACAAATAGGGGTTCCGCGCACATTTCCCCGAAAAGTGCCACCTGACGTC
