>Addgene plasmid #65091 | pFRT-TODestFLAGHA_RBPMS_KDR | addgene partial sequence | sequence record 115057 | BGH-rev 5'-TAGAAGGCACAGTCGAGG-3'
AGGCACACTGGATCAGTTATCTATGCGGCCGCGGATCAGGTACGCGTAGAATCGAGACCGAGGAGAGGGT
TAGGGATAGGCTTACCTTCGAACCGCGGGCCCTCTAGACTTGAGCGGCCGCCACTGTGCTGGATATCAAC
CACTTTGTACAAGAAAGCTGGGTCTAGATATCTCGAGTGCGGCCGCTCAGCAGAACTGACGGGACTTCCA
GCCCTGAGAAGTAGCCTCGGAGGGAGGGAGCCAGCGCATCTGGGCATGCAGTGAAGCGGGATAGGTGAAA
GCAGGAGGAGGTAGAGCAGGCGCTAACTCCGCTGGGTACAGAGGGTACGGGGCCCACACTTCAGGGCTAC
TGGGGTAAAGTGCAGGCACTGTGAGCTCATATGGCTCTCTGGCAATGAACTGAGGTACAGTGTTGGGCAG
AGGAGTACTGGGGTTTGGAGTCCCTACGAGTTTGTTCTTGGCCATCTTCGTGTTTGCCTTAGCAAACTCT
AGTCGTAGTGTTTGCGGAATTTCAGGATCGAAGCGGATGCCATTCAAAGCATTCTTTGCAGCCTCTGCTT
CTGAGCGACTGTCAAAACTGACAAAACCTACAGGCTGTTTAGATGTGAGCTTTATAAGAGAACCCTCATA
GCCCTTAAATGGTCTGAAAAGCAGATAGAGCTCCCGAGGTTTAATGTCCAGAGGAAGGCCACTGACAAAT
AGGGTCCGGACCTCCTCCTCCTGAAGGTTGGCCTCGCTCGGGGTGTTCTCCTTCTCGGCTTTGCCGCCGT
TGTTCATGTCGACTGAATTGGTTCCCATG
