>Addgene plasmid #65091 | pFRT-TODestFLAGHA_RBPMS_KDR | addgene partial sequence | sequence record 116464 | LNCX 5'-AGCTCGTTTAGTGAACCGTCAGATC-3'
TTTTGACCTCCATAGAAGACACCGGGACCGATCCAGCCTCCGGACTCTAGCGTTTAAACTTAAGCTTGGT
ACCATGGACTACAAGGACGACGATGACAAGTACCCTTATGACGTGCCCGATTACGCTTTGAACCAGATAT
CAACAAGTTTGTACAAAAAAGCAGGCTCCACCATGGGAACCAATTCAGTCGACATGAACAACGGCGGCAA
AGCCGAGAAGGAGAACACCCCGAGCGAGGCCAACCTTCAGGAGGAGGAGGTCCGGACCCTATTTGTCAGT
GGCCTTCCTCTGGACATTAAACCTCGGGAGCTCTATCTGCTTTTCAGACCATTTAAGGGCTATGAGGGTT
CTCTTATAAAGCTCACATCTAAACAGCCTGTAGGTTTTGTCAGTTTTGACAGTCGCTCAGAAGCAGAGGC
TGCAAAGAATGCTTTGAATGGCATCCGCTTCGATCCTGAAATTCCGCAAACACTACGACTAGAGTTTGCT
AAGGCAAACACGAAGATGGCCAAGAACAAACTCGTAGGGACTCCAAACCCCAGTACTCCTCTGCCCAACA
CTGTACCTCAGTTCATTGCCAGAGAGCCATATGAGCTCACAGTGCCTGCACTTTACCCCAGTAGCCCTGA
AGTGTGGGCCCCGTACCCTCTGTACCCAGCGGAGTTAGCGCCTGCTCTACCTCCTCCTGCTTTCACCTAT
CCCGCTTCACTGCATGCCCAGATGCGCTGGCTCCCTCCCTCCGAGGCTACTTCTCAGGGCTGGAAGTCCC
GTCAGTTCTGCTGAGC
